>Addgene plasmid #186104 | pIG-736pUC19-tNGFR-P2A-CD40L | addgene full sequence | sequence record 367806 | Addgene NGS Result
GAGCTCGGTACCCGGGGATGACATTTCAAGGCAAGAATGAATATATGGAAGAAGAAACTTGTTTCTTCTT
TACTTACAAAAAGGAAAGCCTGGAAGTGAATGATATGGGTATAAGTAAAAACAAGAAAAAAAACAAAAAA
CCTTTACGTAACGTTTTTGCTGGGAGAGAAGACTACGAAGCACATTTTCCAGGAAGTGTGGGCTGCAACG
ATTGTGCGCTCTTAACTAATCCTGAGTAAGGTGGCCACTTTGACAGTCTTCTCATGCTGCCTCTGCCACC
TTCTCTGCGAGAAGATACGATTTCAACTTTAACACAGCATGGGTGCTGGTGCAACGGGGAGGGCTATGGA
TGGACCAAGGCTCCTTCTTCTTTTGCTCTTGGGCGTTAGTCTGGGTGGAGCTAAAGAGGCATGCCCCACC
GGACTTTACACACATTCCGGTGAGTGTTGCAAGGCCTGCAACCTGGGAGAAGGCGTCGCTCAACCCTGCG
GGGCGAATCAAACCGTATGCGAACCTTGCCTCGATTCTGTTACATTCTCCGATGTCGTCTCTGCGACGGA
ACCCTGCAAGCCATGCACGGAATGTGTCGGGTTGCAAAGTATGTCAGCTCCTTGCGTTGAAGCAGACGAT
GCGGTGTGTAGATGTGCCTATGGGTATTATCAAGACGAAACGACGGGACGGTGTGAAGCATGTCGAGTAT
GCGAGGCGGGCAGTGGCCTCGTCTTCTCTTGTCAGGACAAGCAAAACACTGTCTGTGAAGAATGCCCTGA
TGGGACTTATAGTGATGAGGCGAATCACGTCGATCCATGTCTTCCCTGTACTGTCTGTGAAGACACTGAG
AGACAATTGCGAGAGTGTACGCGATGGGCCGACGCAGAGTGCGAGGAGATCCCAGGTCGATGGATAACCA
GGTCAACCCCTCCTGAGGGATCTGATAGTACCGCGCCCTCCACCCAAGAACCCGAAGCTCCACCTGAGCA
AGACCTCATAGCGTCCACAGTAGCAGGAGTTGTCACAACCGTCATGGGAAGTTCACAACCAGTAGTTACC
AGGGGTACCACGGATAACCTCATTCCGGTGTACTGCAGCATTCTCGCCGCTGTGGTTGTCGGACTTGTTG
CATACATTGCCTTCAAACGCTGGAATAGCCGCGCCAAGCGCTCGGGTTCGGGTGCCACCAACTTCAGCCT
GCTGAAGCAGGCCGGCGACGTGGAGGAGAACCCCGGCCCCATCGAAACATACAATCAAACTTCTCCCCGA
TCTGCGGCCACTGGACTGCCCATCAGCATGAAAATTTTTATGTATTTACTTACTGTTTTTCTTATCACCC
AGATGATTGGGTCAGCACTTTTTGCTGTGTATCTTCATAGAAGGTTGGACAAGGTAAGATGAACCACAAG
CCTTTATTAACTAAATTTGGGGTCCTTACTAATTCATAGGTTGGTTCTACCCAAATGATGGATGATGGTA
GAAACCAAATAGAAGAATGGTCTTGTGGCATAATGTTTGTTGCCTAGTCAATGAAGTCTCTCCTCTAGAG
TCGACCTGCAGAGGCTAGGTGGAGGCTCAGTGATGATAAGTCTGCGATGGTGGATGCATGTGTCATGGTC
ATAGCTGTTTCCTGTGTGAAATTGTTATCCGCTCAGAGGGCACAATCCTATTCCGCGCTATCCGACAATC
TCCAAGACATTAGGTGGAGTTCAGTTCGGCGTATGGCATATGTCGCTGGAAAGAACATGTGAGCAAAAGG
CCAGCAAAAGGCCAGGAACCGTAAAAAGGCCGCGTTGCTGGCGTTTTTCCATAGGCTCCGCCCCCCTGAC
GAGCATCACAAAAATCGACGCTCAAGTCAGAGGTGGCGAAACCCGACAGGACTATAAAGATACCAGGCGT
TTCCCCCTGGAAGCTCCCTCGTGCGCTCTCCTGTTCCGACCCTGCCGCTTACCGGATACCTGTCCGCCTT
TCTCCCTTCGGGAAGCGTGGCGCTTTCTCATAGCTCACGCTGTAGGTATCTCAGTTCGGTGTAGGTCGTT
CGCTCCAAGCTGGGCTGTGTGCACGAACCCCCCGTTCAGCCCGACCGCTGCGCCTTATCCGGTAACTATC
GTCTTGAGTCCAACCCGGTAAGACACGACTTATCGCCACTGGCAGCAGCCACTGGTAACAGGATTAGCAG
AGCGAGGTATGTAGGCGGTGCTACAGAGTTCTTGAAGTGGTGGCCTAACTACGGCTACACTAGAAGAACA
GTATTTGGTATCTGCGCTCTGCTGAAGCCAGTTACCTTCGGAAAAAGAGTTGGTAGCTCTTGATCCGGCA
AACAAACCACCGCTGGTAGCGGTGGTTTTTTTGTTTGCAAGCAGCAGATTACGCGCAGAAAAAAAGGATC
TCAAGAAGATCCTTTGATCTTTTCTACGGGGTCTGACGCTCTATTCAACAAAGCCGCCGTCCCGTCAAGT
CAGCGTAAATGGGTAGGGGGCTTCAAATCGTCCTCGTGATACCAATTCGGAGCCTGCTTTTTTGTACAAA
CTTGTTGATAATGGCAATTCAAGGATCTTCACCTAGATCCTTTTAAATTAAAAATGAAGTTTTAAATCAA
TCTAAAGTATATATGAGTAAACTTGGTCTGACAGTTACCAATGCTTAATCAGTGAGGCACCTATCTCAGC
GATCTGTCTATTTCGTTCATCCATAGTTGCCTGACTCCCCGTCGTGTAGATAACTACGATACGGGAGGGC
TTACCATCTGGCCCCAGTGCTGCAATGATACCGCGAGAGCCACGCTCACCGGCTCCAGATTTATCAGCAA
TAAACCAGCCAGCCGGAAGGGCCGAGCGCAGAAGTGGTCCTGCAACTTTATCCGCCTCCATCCAGTCTAT
TAATTGTTGCCGGGAAGCTAGAGTAAGTAGTTCGCCAGTTAATAGTTTGCGCAACGTTGTTGCCATTGCT
ACAGGCATCGTGGTGTCACGCTCGTCGTTTGGTATGGCTTCATTCAGCTCCGGTTCCCAACGATCAAGGC
GAGTTACATGATCCCCCATGTTGTGCAAAAAAGCGGTTAGCTCCTTCGGTCCTCCGATCGTTGTCAGAAG
TAAGTTGGCCGCAGTGTTATCACTCATGGTTATGGCAGCACTGCATAATTCTCTTACTGTCATGCCATCC
GTAAGATGCTTTTCTGTGACTGGTGAGTACTCAACCAAGTCATTCTGAGAATAGTGTATGCGGCGACCGA
GTTGCTCTTGCCCGGCGTCAATACGGGATAATACCGCGCCACATAGCAGAACTTTAAAAGTGCTCATCAT
TGGAAAACGTTCTTCGGGGCGAAAACTCTCAAGGATCTTACCGCTGTTGAGATCCAGTTCGATGTAACCC
ACTCGTGCACCCAACTGATCTTCAGCATCTTTTACTTTCACCAGCGTTTCTGGGTGAGCAAAAACAGGAA
GGCAAAATGCCGCAAAAAAGGGAATAAGGGCGACACGGAAATGTTGAATACTCATACTCTTCCTTTTTCA
ATATTATTGAAGCATTTATCAGGGTTATTGTCTCATGAGCGGATACATATTTGAATGTATTTAGAAAAAT
AAACAAATAGGGGTTCCGCGCACATTTCCCCGAAAAGTGCCAGATACCTGAAACAAAACCCATCGTACGG
CCAAGGAAGTCTCCAATAACTGTGATCCACCACAAGCGCCAGGGTTTTCCCAGTCACGACGTTGTAAAAC
GACGGCCAGTCATGCATAATCCGCACGCATCTGGAATAAGGAAGTGCCATTCCGCCTGACCTTC
Features (pLannotate 1.2.2; 8 found; start..end, strand, type, name):
    319..1257    +  CDS            NGFR (fragment): TNR16_HUMAN - Also known as TNFRSF16. Experimental evidence at protein level: Swiss-Prot protein existence level 1. Low affinity receptor which can bind to NGF, BDNF, NTF3, and NTF4. Forms a heterodimeric receptor with SORCS2 that binds the precursor forms of NGF, BDNF and NTF3 with high affinity, and has much lower affinity for mature NGF and BDNF (PubMed:24908487). Plays an important role in differentiation and survival of specific neuronal populations during development (By similarity). Can mediate cell survival as well as cell death of neural cells. Plays a role in the inactivation of RHOA
   1531..1551    +  misc_feature   MCS (fragment): pUC18/19 multiple cloning site
   1796..2384    -  rep_origin     ori: high-copy-number ColE1/pMB1/pBR322/pUC origin of replication
   2501..2525    -  protein_bind   attB1: mutant version of attB; recombination site for the Gateway® BP reaction BP Clonase™
   2625..3485    -  CDS            AmpR: β-lactamase; bla; confers resistance to ampicillin, carbenicillin, and related antibiotics
   3486..3590    -  promoter       AmpR promoter: bla
   3677..3720    -  CDS            lacZα (fragment): LacZα fragment of β-galactosidase; lacZ fragment
   3772..19      +  misc_feature   MCS (fragment) (across the origin): pUC18/19 multiple cloning site
