[The description below was written by a language model from this plasmid's Addgene catalogue record and pLannotate feature annotations shown in this document.]
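Description:
pIG-736pUC19-tNGFR-P2A-CD40L is a small (about 3.8 kb) pUC19-based plasmid catalogued as a CRISPR vector. It serves as a homology-directed repair donor rather than as an expression construct or a nuclease or guide RNA carrier. It is propagated in E. coli at high copy from the ColE1/pUC origin and selected with ampicillin through the β-lactamase gene and its native bla promoter. Remnants of the pUC19 multiple cloning site and a short lacZα fragment flank the insert. A short attB1-like match lies in the backbone between the origin and AmpR, and the record assigns it no function.

The payload is a truncated human NGFR (low-affinity nerve growth factor receptor, tNGFR) coding fragment. According to the construct name, it is joined through a P2A self-cleaving peptide to human CD40LG (CD40L/CD154) sequence, which the catalogue describes as wild type with the tNGFR sequence added. The annotation detects only the NGFR fragment. The P2A element and the CD40L-derived sequence are not called as features, although unannotated stretches of a few hundred bases lie on either side of the NGFR fragment and would be consistent with short homology arms to the CD40LG locus. No eukaryotic promoter or polyadenylation signal is annotated, which suggests that expression depends on in-frame integration at the endogenous gene. After such integration, the P2A would allow tNGFR and CD40L to be made as separate proteins from one transcript.

The stated purpose is knock-in of truncated NGFR at a target gene. tNGFR is a signalling-deficient surface marker commonly used to detect and enrich edited cells by antibody staining. The associated work concerns high-yield genome engineering of primary cells with hybrid single-stranded DNA repair templates, so this plasmid probably serves as the source template for generating such donors.
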