Addgene plasmid #186104: pIG-736pUC19-tNGFR-P2A-CD40L
Purpose: Knockin of truncated NGFR to target gene
Depositing lab: Alexander Marson. Publication: High-yield genome engineering in primary cells using a hybrid ssDNA repair template and small-molecule cocktails. Shy BR, Vykunta VS, Ha A, Talbot A, Roth TL, Nguyen DN, Pfeifer WG, Chen YY, Blaeschke F, Shifrut E, Vedova S, Mamedov MR, Chung JJ, Li H, Yu R, Wu D, Wolf J, Martin TG, Castro CE, Ye L, Esensten JH, Eyquem J, Marson A. Nat Biotechnol. 2022 Aug 25:10.1038/s41587-022-01418-8. doi: 10.1038/s41587-022-01418-8. PubMed 36008610.
Backbone
  Vector backbone: PUC19
  Vector type: CRISPR
Growth in bacteria
  Bacterial resistance: Ampicillin, 100 μg/mL
  Growth temperature: 37°C
  Growth strain: DH5alpha
  Copy number: High Copy
Gene/Insert
  Gene/Insert name: CD40L
  Species: H. sapiens (human)
  Mutation: WT with tNGFR sequence
  Entrez Gene: CD40LG (a.k.a. CD154, CD40L, HIGM1, IGM, IMD3, T-BAM, TNFSF5, TRAP, gp39, hCD40L)
  Cloning method: Unknown
Terms and licenses: Academic/Nonprofit Terms; Industry Terms: Not Available to Industry
Depositor comments: Please visit https://www.biorxiv.org/content/10.1101/2021.09.02.458799v1 for bioRxiv preprint.
How to cite: pIG-736pUC19-tNGFR-P2A-CD40L was a gift from Alexander Marson (Addgene plasmid # 186104 ; http://n2t.net/addgene:186104 ; RRID:Addgene_186104)
